Addgene plasmid #68452: TOPO pGK
Purpose: TOPO construct expressing pGK for generation of GMAP-compatible promoter
Depositing lab: Tyler Jacks. Depositing organization: Massachusetts Institute of Technology. Publication: A Modular Assembly Platform for Rapid Generation of DNA Constructs. Akama-Garren EH, Joshi NS, Tammela T, Chang GP, Wagner BL, Lee DY, Rideout Iii WM, Papagiannakopoulos T, Xue W, Jacks T. Sci Rep. 2016 Feb 18;6:16836. doi: 10.1038/srep16836. PubMed 26887506.
Backbone
  Vector backbone: TOPO 1-4
  Backbone size w/o insert (bp): 3519
  Vector type: Bacterial Expression ; GMAP
Growth in bacteria
  Bacterial resistance: Kanamycin, 50 μg/mL
  Growth temperature: 37°C
  Growth strain: Stbl3
  Copy number: Unknown
Gene/Insert
  Gene/Insert name: Phosphoglycerate Kinase 1 Promoter (alt name: pGK)
  Species: H. sapiens (human)
  Insert size (bp): 505
  Entrez Gene: PGK1 (a.k.a. HEL-S-68p, MIG10, PGKA)
  Promoter: Plac
  Cloning method: Gibson Cloning
  Sequencing primers: 5′ GATCAGTGTGAGGGAGTGTAAAGCTGGTTT; 3′ CCGCTTAAGCTGTAGCGCTAATGTCGGGTC
Terms and licenses: Academic/Nonprofit Terms; Industry Terms: Not Available to Industry
How to cite: TOPO pGK was a gift from Tyler Jacks (Addgene plasmid # 68452 ; http://n2t.net/addgene:68452 ; RRID:Addgene_68452)
