[The description below was written by a language model from this plasmid's Addgene catalogue record and pLannotate feature annotations shown in this document.]
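Description:
TOPO pGK is a small bacterial cloning plasmid (about 4.1 kb in the full sequence record) that serves as a parts donor in the GMAP modular assembly system. It holds a phosphoglycerate kinase 1 (PGK) promoter fragment so that it can be used as a GMAP-compatible promoter module when building larger constructs. The backbone, listed as TOPO 1-4, has the typical layout of a TOPO-type cloning vector. It replicates in E. coli from a high-copy ColE1/pUC-type origin and is selected with kanamycin through the Tn5 NeoR/KanR aminoglycoside phosphotransferase gene. A BleoR (Sh ble) coding sequence downstream of a partial AmpR promoter is also annotated, which would confer Zeocin/bleomycin resistance, though the record lists only kanamycin for selection.

The roughly 500 bp PGK promoter was inserted by Gibson cloning into the region downstream of the lac promoter, operator and CAP binding site. It is flanked by an SP6 promoter on one side and an inward-facing T7 promoter on the other. Fragments of lacZα and ccdB follow the insert; these are remnants of the vector's lacZα–ccdB selection cassette, which insertion at the cloning site disrupts. The "Plac" promoter entry in the catalogue refers to this backbone element. The PGK sequence is itself a constitutive mammalian promoter with no coding gene attached, so despite the "bacterial expression" label the plasmid functions as a storage and template vector rather than an expression construct. One discrepancy should be noted: the catalogue lists the insert as human PGK1, whereas the sequence annotation matches it to the mouse PGK1 promoter, and the record does not resolve this.
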