Features (pLannotate 1.2.2; 15 found; start..end, strand, type, name):
      2..94      +  CDS            lacI (fragment): lac repressor; lacI; The lac repressor binds to the lac operator to inhibit transcription in E. coli. This inhibition can be relieved by adding lactose or isopropyl-β-D-thiogalactopyranoside (IPTG).
    107..128     +  protein_bind   CAP binding site: CAP binding activates transcription in the presence of cAMP. E. coli catabolite activator protein
    143..173     +  promoter       lac promoter: promoter for the E. coli lac operon
    181..197     +  protein_bind   lac operator: The lac repressor binds to the lac operator to inhibit transcription in E. coli. This inhibition can be relieved by adding lactose or isopropyl-β-D-thiogalactopyranoside (IPTG). lac repressor encoded by lacI
    239..257     +  promoter       SP6 promoter: promoter for bacteriophage SP6 RNA polymerase
    333..825     +  promoter       PGK promoter: mouse phosphoglycerate kinase 1 promoter
    951..969     -  promoter       T7 promoter: promoter for bacteriophage T7 RNA polymerase
    972..1119    +  CDS            lacZα (fragment): LacZα fragment of β-galactosidase; lacZ fragment
   1129..1432    +  CDS            ccdB (fragment): CcdB, a bacterial toxin that poisons DNA gyrase; ccdB; Plasmids containing the ccdB gene cannot be propagated in standard E. coli strains.
   1480..1749    +  CDS            tnpA (fragment): TN5P_ECOLX - Also known as tnp. Experimental evidence at protein level: Swiss-Prot protein existence level 1. Mediates transposition of transposon Tn5 by a 'cut and paste' mechanism. First, the monomeric transposase binds the 19 bp inverted DNA repeats flanking the transposon. Then, dimerization of the DNA- bound transposase creates a synaptic DNA complex. After nicking of the first DNA strand, excision of the transposon proceeds through a series of intermediates. The transposase then mediates the insertion of the transposon at a new site by strand transfer. The activity of the wild- type tran
   1781..2575    +  CDS            NeoR/KanR: aminoglycoside phosphotransferase from Tn5; aph(3')-II (or nptII); confers resistance to neomycin, kanamycin, and G418 (Geneticin®)
   2596..2647    -  misc_feature   bom (fragment): basis of mobility region from pBR322
   2674..2762    +  promoter       AmpR promoter (fragment): bla
   2782..3156    +  CDS            BleoR: antibiotic-binding protein; Sh ble from Streptoalloteichus hindustanus; confers resistance to bleomycin, phleomycin, and Zeocin™
   3294..3882    +  rep_origin     ori: high-copy-number ColE1/pMB1/pBR322/pUC origin of replication
>Addgene plasmid #68452 | TOPO pGK | depositor full sequence | sequence record 128093 | Full plasmid sequence
AGCGCCCAATACGCAAACCGCCTCTCCCCGCGCGTTGGCCGATTCATTAATGCAGCTGGCACGACAGGTT
TCCCGACTGGAAAGCGGGCAGTGAGCGCAACGCAATTAATGTGAGTTAGCTCACTCATTAGGCACCCCAG
GCTTTACACTTTATGCTTCCGGCTCGTATGTTGTGTGGAATTGTGAGCGGATAACAATTTCACACAGGAA
ACAGCTATGACCATGATTACGCCAAGCTATTTAGGTGACACTATAGAATACTCAAGCTATGCATCAAGCT
TGGTACCGAGCTCGGATCAGTGTGAGGGAGTGTAAAGCTGGTTTATTCTACCGGGTAGGGGAGGCGCTTT
TCCCAAGGCAGTCTGGAGCATGCGCTTTAGCAGCCCCGCTGGGCACTTGGCGCTACACAAGTGGCCTCTG
GCCTCGCACACATTCCACATCCACCGGTAGGCGCCAACCGGCTCCGTTCTTTGGTGGCCCCTTCGCGCCA
CCTTCTACTCCTCCCCTAGTCAGGAAGTTCCCCCCCGCCCCGCAGCTCGCGTCGTGCAGGACGTGACAAA
TGGAAGTAGCACGTCTCACTAGTCTCGTGCAGATGGACAGCACCGCTGAGCAATGGAAGCGGGTAGGCCT
TTGGGGCAGCGGCCAATAGCAGCTTTGCTCCTTCGCTTTCTGGGCTCAGAGGCTGGGAAGGGGTGGGTCC
GGGGGCGGGCTCAGGGGCGGGCTCAGGGGCGGGGCGGGCGCCCGAAGGTCCTCCGGAGGCCCGGCATTCT
GCACGCTTCAAAAGCGCACGTCTGCCGCGCTGTTCTCCTCTTCCTCATCTCCGGGAGACCCGACATTAGC
GCTACAGCTTAAGCGGGATCCACTAGTAACGGCCGCCAGTGTGCTGGAATTCTGCAGATATCCATCACAC
TGGCGGCCGCTCGAGCATGCATCTAGAGGGCCCAATTCGCCCTATAGTGAGTCGTATTACAATTCACTGG
CCGTCGTTTTACAACGTCGTGACTGGGAAAACCCTGGCGTTACCCAACTTAATCGCCTTGCAGCACATCC
CCCTTTCGCCAGCTGGCGTAATAGCGAAGAGGCCCGCACCGATCGCCCTTCCCAACAGTTGCGCAGCCTA
TACGTACGGCAGTTTAAGGTTTACACCTATAAAAGAGAGAGCCGTTATCGTCTGTTTGTGGATGTACAGA
GTGATATTATTGACACGCCGGGGCGACGGATGGTGATCCCCCTGGCCAGTGCACGTCTGCTGTCAGATAA
AGTCTCCCGTGAACTTTACCCGGTGGTGCATATCGGGGATGAAAGCTGGCGCATGATGACCACCGATATG
GCCAGTGTGCCGGTCTCCGTTATCGGGGAAGAAGTGGCTGATCTCAGCCACCGCGAAAATGACATCAAAA
ACGCCATTAACCTGATGTTCTGGGGAATATAAATGTCAGGCATGAGATTATCAAAAAGGATCTTCACCTA
GATCCTTTTCACGTAGAAAGCCAGTCCGCAGAAACGGTGCTGACCCCGGATGAATGTCAGCTACTGGGCT
ATCTGGACAAGGGAAAACGCAAGCGCAAAGAGAAAGCAGGTAGCTTGCAGTGGGCTTACATGGCGATAGC
TAGACTGGGCGGTTTTATGGACAGCAAGCGAACCGGAATTGCCAGCTGGGGCGCCCTCTGGTAAGGTTGG
GAAGCCCTGCAAAGTAAACTGGATGGCTTTCTCGCCGCCAAGGATCTGATGGCGCAGGGGATCAAGCTCT
GATCAAGAGACAGGATGAGGATCGTTTCGCATGATTGAACAAGATGGATTGCACGCAGGTTCTCCGGCCG
CTTGGGTGGAGAGGCTATTCGGCTATGACTGGGCACAACAGACAATCGGCTGCTCTGATGCCGCCGTGTT
CCGGCTGTCAGCGCAGGGGCGCCCGGTTCTTTTTGTCAAGACCGACCTGTCCGGTGCCCTGAATGAACTG
CAAGACGAGGCAGCGCGGCTATCGTGGCTGGCCACGACGGGCGTTCCTTGCGCAGCTGTGCTCGACGTTG
TCACTGAAGCGGGAAGGGACTGGCTGCTATTGGGCGAAGTGCCGGGGCAGGATCTCCTGTCATCTCACCT
TGCTCCTGCCGAGAAAGTATCCATCATGGCTGATGCAATGCGGCGGCTGCATACGCTTGATCCGGCTACC
TGCCCATTCGACCACCAAGCGAAACATCGCATCGAGCGAGCACGTACTCGGATGGAAGCCGGTCTTGTCG
ATCAGGATGATCTGGACGAAGAGCATCAGGGGCTCGCGCCAGCCGAACTGTTCGCCAGGCTCAAGGCGAG
CATGCCCGACGGCGAGGATCTCGTCGTGACCCATGGCGATGCCTGCTTGCCGAATATCATGGTGGAAAAT
GGCCGCTTTTCTGGATTCATCGACTGTGGCCGGCTGGGTGTGGCGGACCGCTATCAGGACATAGCGTTGG
CTACCCGTGATATTGCTGAAGAGCTTGGCGGCGAATGGGCTGACCGCTTCCTCGTGCTTTACGGTATCGC
CGCTCCCGATTCGCAGCGCATCGCCTTCTATCGCCTTCTTGACGAGTTCTTCTGAATTATTAACGCTTAC
AATTTCCTGATGCGGTATTTTCTCCTTACGCATCTGTGCGGTATTTCACACCGCATACAGGTGGCACTTT
TCGGGGAAATGTGCGCGGAACCCCTATTTGTTTATTTTTCTAAATACATTCAAATATGTATCCGCTCATG
AGACAATAACCCTGATAAATGCTTCAATAATAGCACGTGAGGAGGGCCACCATGGCCAAGTTGACCAGTG
CCGTTCCGGTGCTCACCGCGCGCGACGTCGCCGGAGCGGTCGAGTTCTGGACCGACCGGCTCGGGTTCTC
CCGGGACTTCGTGGAGGACGACTTCGCCGGTGTGGTCCGGGACGACGTGACCCTGTTCATCAGCGCGGTC
CAGGACCAGGTGGTGCCGGACAACACCCTGGCCTGGGTGTGGGTGCGCGGCCTGGACGAGCTGTACGCCG
AGTGGTCGGAGGTCGTGTCCACGAACTTCCGGGACGCCTCCGGGCCGGCCATGACCGAGATCGGCGAGCA
GCCGTGGGGGCGGGAGTTCGCCCTGCGCGACCCGGCCGGCAACTGCGTGCACTTCGTGGCCGAGGAGCAG
GACTGACACGTGCTAAAACTTCATTTTTAATTTAAAAGGATCTAGGTGAAGATCCTTTTTGATAATCTCA
TGACCAAAATCCCTTAACGTGAGTTTTCGTTCCACTGAGCGTCAGACCCCGTAGAAAAGATCAAAGGATC
TTCTTGAGATCCTTTTTTTCTGCGCGTAATCTGCTGCTTGCAAACAAAAAAACCACCGCTACCAGCGGTG
GTTTGTTTGCCGGATCAAGAGCTACCAACTCTTTTTCCGAAGGTAACTGGCTTCAGCAGAGCGCAGATAC
CAAATACTGTCCTTCTAGTGTAGCCGTAGTTAGGCCACCACTTCAAGAACTCTGTAGCACCGCCTACATA
CCTCGCTCTGCTAATCCTGTTACCAGTGGCTGCTGCCAGTGGCGATAAGTCGTGTCTTACCGGGTTGGAC
TCAAGACGATAGTTACCGGATAAGGCGCAGCGGTCGGGCTGAACGGGGGGTTCGTGCACACAGCCCAGCT
TGGAGCGAACGACCTACACCGAACTGAGATACCTACAGCGTGAGCTATGAGAAAGCGCCACGCTTCCCGA
AGGGAGAAAGGCGGACAGGTATCCGGTAAGCGGCAGGGTCGGAACAGGAGAGCGCACGAGGGAGCTTCCA
GGGGGAAACGCCTGGTATCTTTATAGTCCTGTCGGGTTTCGCCACCTCTGACTTGAGCGTCGATTTTTGT
GATGCTCGTCAGGGGGGCGGAGCCTATGGAAAAACGCCAGCAACGCGGCCTTTTTACGGTTCCTGGCCTT
TTGCTGGCCTTTTGCTCACATGTTCTTTCCTGCGTTATCCCCTGATTCTGTGGATAACCGTATTACCGCC
TTTGAGTGAGCTGATACCGCTCGCCGCAGCCGAACGACCGAGCGCAGCGAGTCAGTGAGCGAGGAAGCGG
AAG
