>Addgene plasmid #68452 | TOPO pGK | addgene partial sequence | sequence record 123264 | psc101-For 5'-GATCAGATCATGATCCCCTGCGCCATCAGATCC-3'
GAAGCCATCCAGTTTACTTTGCAGGGCTTCCCAACCTTACCAGAGGGCGCCCCAGCTGGCAATTCCGGTT
CGCTTGCTGTCCATAAAACCGCCCAGTCTAGCTATCGCCATGTAAGCCCACTGCAAGCTACCTGCTTTCT
CTTTGCGCTTGCGTTTTCCCTTGTCCAGATAGCCCAGTAGCTGACATTCATCCGGGGTCAGCACCGTTTC
TGCGGACTGGCTTTCTACGTGAAAAGGATCTAGGTGAAGATCCTTTTTGATAATCTCATGCCTGACATTT
ATATTCCCCAGAACATCAGGTTAATGGCGTTTTTGATGTCATTTTCGCGGTGGCTGAGATCAGCCACTTC
TTCCCCGATAACGGAGACCGGCACACTGGCCATATCGGTGGTCATCATGCGCCAGCTTTCATCCCCGATA
TGCACCACCGGGTAAAGTTCACGGGAGACTTTATCTGACAGCAGACGTGCACTGGCCAGGGGGATCACCA
TCCGTCGCCCCGGCGTGTCAATAATATCACTCTGTACATCCACAAACAGACGATAACGGCTCTCTCTTTT
ATAGGTGTAAACCTTAAACTGCCGTACGTATAGGCTGCGCAACTGTTGGGAAGGGCGATCGGTGCGGGCC
TCTTCGCTATTACGCCAGCTGGCGAAAGGGGGATGTGCTGCAAGGCGATTAAGTTGGGTAACGCCAGGGT
TTTCCCAGTCACGACGTTGTAAAACGACGGCCAGTGAATTGTAATACGACTCACTATAGGGCGAATTGGG
CCCTCTAGATGCATGCTCGAGCGGCCGCCAGTGTGATGGATATCTGCAGAATTCCAGCACACTGGCGGCC
GTTACTAGTGGATCCCGCTTAAGCTGTAGCGCTAATGTCGGGTCTCCCGGAGATGAGGAAGAGGAGAACA
GCGCGGCAGACGTGCGCTTTTGAAGCGTGCAGAATGCCGGGCCTCCGGAGGACCTCGG
