>Addgene plasmid #68452 | TOPO pGK | addgene partial sequence | sequence record 123265 | pBR322ori-F 5'-GGGAAACGCCTGGTATCTTT-3'
TCTGACTTGAGCGTCGATTTTTGTGATGCTCGTCAGGGGGGCGGAGCCTATGGAAAAACGCCAGCAACGC
GGCCTTTTTACGGTTCCTGGCCTTTTGCTGGCCTTTTGCTCACATGTTCTTTCCTGCGTTATCCCCTGAT
TCTGTGGATAACCGTATTACCGCCTTTGAGTGAGCTGATACCGCTCGCCGCAGCCGAACGACCGAGCGCA
GCGAGTCAGTGAGCGAGGAAGCGGAAGAGCGCCCAATACGCAAACCGCCTCTCCCCGCGCGTTGGCCGAT
TCATTAATGCAGCTGGCACGACAGGTTTCCCGACTGGAAAGCGGGCAGTGAGCGCAACGCAATTAATGTG
AGTTAGCTCACTCATTAGGCACCCCAGGCTTTACACTTTATGCTTCCGGCTCGTATGTTGTGTGGAATTG
TGAGCGGATAACAATTTCACACAGGAAACAGCTATGACCATGATTACGCCAAGCTATTTAGGTGACACTA
TAGAATACTCAAGCTATGCATCAAGCTTGGTACCGAGCTCGGATCAGTGTGAGGGAGTGTAAAGCTGGTT
TATTCTACCGGGTAGGGGAGGCGCTTTTCCCAAGGCAGTCTGGAGCATGCGCTTTAGCAGCCCCGCTGGG
CACTTGGCGCTACACAAGTGGCCTCTGGCCTCGCACACATTCCACATCCACCGGTAGGCGCCAACCGGCT
CCGTTCTTTGGTGGCCCCTTCGCGCCACCTTCTACTCCTCCCCTAGTCAGGAAGTTCCCCCCCGCCCCGC
AGCTCGCGTCGTGCAGGACGTGACAAATGGAAGTAGCACGTCTCACTAGTCTCGTGCAGATGGACAGCAC
CGCTGAGCAATGGAAGCGGGTAGGCCTTTGGGGCAGCGGCCAATAGCAGCTTTGCTCCTTCGCTTTCTGG
GCTCAGAGGCTGGGAAGGGGTGGGTCCGGGGGCGGGCTCAGGGGCGGGCTCAGGGGCGGGGCGGGCGCCC
GAAGGTCCTCCGGAGGCCCGGCATTCTGCACGCTTCAAAAGCGCACGTCTGCCGCGCTGTTCTCCTCTTC
CTCATCTCC
